>Addgene plasmid #122465 | pDONR223 SCAF4_CRISPR resistant | depositor full sequence | sequence record 233756 | pDONR223 SCAF4_CRISPR resistant sequence 6240 bps
TTCTTTCCTGCGTTATCCCCTGATTCTGTGGATAACCGTATTACCGCCTTTGAGTGAGCTGATACCGCTC
GCCGCAGCCGAACGACCGAGCGCAGCGAGTCAGTGAGCGAGGAAGCGGAAGAGCGCCCAATACGCAAACC
GCCTCTCCCCGCGCGTTGGCCGATTCATTAATGCAGCTGGCACGACAGGTTTCCCGACTGGAAAGCGGGC
AGTGAGCGCAACGCAATTAATACGCGTACCGCTAGCCAGGAAGAGTTTGTAGAAACGCAAAAAGGCCATC
CGTCAGGATGGCCTTCTGCTTAGTTTGATGCCTGGCAGTTTATGGCGGGCGTCCTGCCCGCCACCCTCCG
GGCCGTTGCTTCACAACGTTCAAATCCGCTCCCGGCGGATTTGTCCTACTCAGGAGAGCGTTCACCGACA
AACAACAGATAAAACGAAAGGCCCAGTCTTCCGACTGAGCCTTTCGTTTTATTTGATGCCTGGCAGTTCC
CTACTCTCGCGTTAACGCTAGCATGGATGTTTTCCCAGTCACGACGTTGTAAAACGACGGCCAGTCTTAA
GCTCGGGCCCCAAATAATGATTTTATTTTGACTGATAGTGACCTGTTCGTTGCAACAAATTGATGAGCAA
TGCTTTTTTATAATGCCAACTTTGTACAAAAAAGCAGGCTTCACCATGGACGCCGTCAACGCCTTCAACC
AGGAGCTCTTTTCGCTTATGGATATGAAACCTCCCATCTCTAGAGCCAAGATGATTCTCATCACTAAAGC
TGCTATTAAAGCTATTAAGCTTTATAAGCATGTAGTTCAAATAGTAGAAAAGTTCATCAAAAAGTGTAAA
CCAGAATACAAGGTTCCGGGATTATATGTAATTGACTCAATTGTGCGACAGTCTCGTCATCAGTTTGGAA
CTGATAAAGATGTTTTTGGGCCAAGATTCTCTAAAAACATAACTGCCACATTCCAATATTTATATCTTTG
TCCATCTGAAGATAAGAGTAAAATAGTTCGTGTGCTGAACCTTTGGCAAAAAAATGGAGTGTTCAAAATT
GAAATTATTCAACCTCTTTTGGACATGGCAGCGGGAACCAGTAATGCAGCCCCAGTAGCAGAAAATGTTA
CCAATAATGAAGGCTCACCTCCACCTCCAGTAAAAGTTTCTTCTGAACCTCCCACACAAGCCACTCCAAA
CTCCGTGCCTGCAGTTCCTCAATTACCCAGCTCTGATGCTTTTGCTGCTGTGGCTCAACTCTTCCAAACT
ACACAGGGCCAACAGCTTCAGCAGATCCTTCAGACTTTTCAACAGCCTCCAAAACCACAGTCTCCTGCCC
TTGACAATGCTGTGATGGCTCAGGTTCAGGCTATCACAGCTCAGTTAAAGACAACTCCTACACAACCATC
TGAACAAAAAGCTGCTTTCCCCCCACCTGAACAGAAAACTGCATTTGACAAGAAGTTGCTTGATAGATTT
GACTATGATGATGAGCCAGAAGCTGTGGAAGAATCAAAGAAAGAGGATACCACTGCCGTCACCACGACAG
CACCTGCTGCCGCAGTACCCCCTGCACCCACCGCCACCGTGCCTGCTGCTGCTGCACCCGCTGCTGCCTC
TCCTCCTCCTCCACAGGCACCATTTGGCTTTCCTGGAGATGGCATGCAGCAGCCTGCTTATACGCAACAC
CAGAATATGGATCAATTCCAACCTCGTATGATGGGAATACAACAGGATCCAATGCACCATCAGGTTCCAC
TTCCTCCTAATGGACAAATGCCAGGATTTGGACTTCTTCCTACACCTCCATTTCCTCCCATGGCTCAGCC
TGTGATTCCTCCAACTCCACCAGTGCAGCAGCCTTTCCAAGCTTCTTTTCAGGCACAAAATGAACCACTT
ACACAGAAGCCGCATCAGCAGGAAATGGAAGTAGAACAACCTTGTATTCAAGAGGTTAAGCGACATATGT
CTGATAACAGAAAGTCAAGATCTAGGTCAGCATCCAGGTCACCAAAAAGGAGGCGATCTAGATCTGGTTC
TAGATCTCGAAGGTCTCGGCATCGACGTTCTCGATCTCGGTCCAGGGATAGACGCCGACATTCTCCCCGA
TCTCGATCTCAAGAAAGACGGGATCGAGAAAAAGAGAGAGAACGTCGACAAAAAGGCCTCCCTCAAGTGA
AACCGGAAACTGCAAGTGTTTGCAGTACTACCCTCTGGGTGGGGCAGCTGGACAAAAGAACTACTCAGCA
GGATGTTGCCAGTCTCTTGGAAGAGTTTGGTCCAATTGAATCAATTAATATGATTCCTCCCAGGGGTTGT
GCCTATATTGTTATGGTTCATAGGCAAGATGCCTATCGTGCCCTGCAGAAACTGAGCCGAGGAAACTATA
AAGTGAACCAGAAATCCATAAAGATTGCCTGGGCCTTAAACAAAGGAATAAAGGCAGATTATAAGCAGTA
TTGGGATGTAGAACTTGGTGTTACTTATATTCCATGGGACAAAGTCAAGCCTGAGGAACTGGAGAGTTTT
TGTGAAGGAGGAATGTTGGACAGTGACACACTTAACCCAGATTGGAAAGGAATTCCTAAGAAGCCTGAAA
ATGAAGTTGCTCAAAATGGAGGTGCTGAAACCTCACACACAGAACCAGTATCACCCATACCTAAACCATT
ACCTGTGCCTGTCCCTCCTATTCCTGTTCCTGCACCTATAACAGTGCCACCTCCACAGGTCCCACCACAT
CAACCGGGTCCACCTGTAGTTGGTGCTCTCCAGCCGCCTGCTTTCACGCCTCCTCTGGGAATACCGCCTC
CAGGCTTTGGTCCTGGTGTTCCTCCTCCCCCTCCTCCTCCACCATTTTTGCGCCCAGGATTCAACCCAAT
GCATTTACCACCAGGTTTTCTGCCTCCTGGACCCCCACCTCCTATAACTCCACCAGTATCCATTCCTCCT
CCTCACACTCCACCAATAAGCATCCCAAACTCTACTATCGCTGGTATAAATGAAGACACTACAAAAGACT
TATCTATTGGAAATCCCATTCCAACAGTGGTGTCTGGGGCTAGAGGAAACGCCGAGTCTGGTGACAGCGT
GAAAATGTATGGCTCTGCCGTGCCACCTGCTGCACCCACGAATCTGCCCACCCCTCCTGTAACCCAGCCT
GTTTCACTTCTTGGCACTCAAGGAGTTGCCCCTGGTCCTGTAATTGGACTTCAGGCACCATCTACTGGTC
TTCTTGGCGCCCGGCCCGGTCTCATCCCACTCCAGCGCCCTCCAGGAATGCCCCCACCTCACTTACAGCG
GTTCCCTTTGATGCCGCCCCGTCCCATGCCACCGCACATGATGCACAGAGGCCCACCGCCAGGACCAGGG
GGCTTTGCGATGCCTCCACCTCATGGAATGAAAGGTCCCTTCCCACCGCATGGCCCCTTTGTTAGGCCTG
GTGGAATGCCAGGGCTCGGGGGCCCAGGGCCAGGCCCAGGGGGTCCTGAAGACAGAGACGGAAGGCAACA
GCCGCCGCAGCAGCCACAGCAGCAGCCACAGCCGCAGGCGCCCCAGCAACCACAGCAGCAGCAGCAGCAG
CAGCCACCACCATCACAACAGCCTCCACCAACACAGCAGCAGCCACAGCAGTTTAGAAATGATAACAGGC
AGCAGTTCAATTCAGGTAGAGACCAAGAAAGGTTTGGAAGAAGATCTTTTGGAAATAGGGTGGAAAATGA
CCGGGAACGGTATGGGAACCGTAATGATGATAGAGATAATAGTAACCGTGACAGGAGAGAGTGGGGAAGG
AGGAGCCCTGACCGGGACAGGCACAGAGACTTGGAAGAGAGAAATAGACGCTCTAGTGGGCATCGAGACA
GAGAGAGAGATTCTAGAGATAGAGAGTCTCGTAGAGAGAAGGAAGAAGCCCGAGGAAAGGAAAAGCCTGA
GGTGACAGACAGGGCAGGTGGTAACAAAACCGTTGAACCTCCCATTAGCCAAGTGGGAAATGTAGACACT
GCTTCAGAACTTGAGAAGGGGGTGTCTGAGGCTGCAGTCCTAAAGCCTTCTGAAGAGTTACCTGCTGAGG
CTACCTCATCCGTTGAACCCGAAAAGGATTCTGGCTCAGCAGCAGAGGCTCCTCGTTAGAACCCAGCTTT
CTTGTACAAAGTTGGCATTATAAGAAAGCATTGCTTATCAATTTGTTGCAACGAACAGGTCACTATCAGT
CAAAATAAAATCATTATTTGCCATCCAGCTGATATCCCCTATAGTGAGTCGTATTACATGGTCATAGCTG
TTTCCTGGCAGCTCTGGCCCGTGTCTCAAAATCTCTGATGTTACATTGCACAAGATAAAAATATATCATC
ATGCCTCCTCTAGACCAGCCAGGACAGAAATGCCTCGACTTCGCTGCTGCCCAAGGTTGCCGGGTGACGC
ACACCGTGGAAACGGATGAAGGCACGAACCCAGTGGACATAAGCCTGTTCGGTTCGTAAGCTGTAATGCA
AGTAGCGTATGCGCTCACGCAACTGGTCCAGAACCTTGACCGAACGCAGCGGTGGTAACGGCGCAGTGGC
GGTTTTCATGGCTTGTTATGACTGTTTTTTTGGGGTACAGTCTATGCCTCGGGCATCCAAGCAGCAAGCG
CGTTACGCCGTGGGTCGATGTTTGATGTTATGGAGCAGCAACGATGTTACGCAGCAGGGCAGTCGCCCTA
AAACAAAGTTAAACATCATGAGGGAAGCGGTGATCGCCGAAGTATCGACTCAACTATCAGAGGTAGTTGG
CGTCATCGAGCGCCATCTCGAACCGACGTTGCTGGCCGTACATTTGTACGGCTCCGCAGTGGATGGCGGC
CTGAAGCCACACAGTGATATTGATTTGCTGGTTACGGTGACCGTAAGGCTTGATGAAACAACGCGGCGAG
CTTTGATCAACGACCTTTTGGAAACTTCGGCTTCCCCTGGAGAGAGCGAGATTCTCCGCGCTGTAGAAGT
CACCATTGTTGTGCACGACGACATCATTCCGTGGCGTTATCCAGCTAAGCGCGAACTGCAATTTGGAGAA
TGGCAGCGCAATGACATTCTTGCAGGTATCTTCGAGCCAGCCACGATCGACATTGATCTGGCTATCTTGC
TGACAAAAGCAAGAGAACATAGCGTTGCCTTGGTAGGTCCAGCGGCGGAGGAACTCTTTGATCCGGTTCC
TGAACAGGATCTATTTGAGGCGCTAAATGAAACCTTAACGCTATGGAACTCGCCGCCCGACTGGGCTGGC
GATGAGCGAAATGTAGTGCTTACGTTGTCCCGCATTTGGTACAGCGCAGTAACCGGCAAAATCGCGCCGA
AGGATGTCGCTGCCGACTGGGCAATGGAGCGCCTGCCGGCCCAGTATCAGCCCGTCATACTTGAAGCTAG
ACAGGCTTATCTTGGACAAGAAGAAGATCGCTTGGCCTCGCGCGCAGATCAGTTGGAAGAATTTGTCCAC
TACGTGAAAGGCGAGATCACCAAGGTAGTCGGCAAATAACCCTCGAGCCACCCATGACCAAAATCCCTTA
ACGTGAGTTACGCGTCGTTCCACTGAGCGTCAGACCCCGTAGAAAAGATCAAAGGATCTTCTTGAGATCC
TTTTTTTCTGCGCGTAATCTGCTGCTTGCAAACAAAAAAACCACCGCTACCAGCGGTGGTTTGTTTGCCG
GATCAAGAGCTACCAACTCTTTTTCCGAAGGTAACTGGCTTCAGCAGAGCGCAGATACCAAATACTGTCC
TTCTAGTGTAGCCGTAGTTAGGCCACCACTTCAAGAACTCTGTAGCACCGCCTACATACCTCGCTCTGCT
AATCCTGTTACCAGTGGCTGCTGCCAGTGGCGATAAGTCGTGTCTTACCGGGTTGGACTCAAGACGATAG
TTACCGGATAAGGCGCAGCGGTCGGGCTGAACGGGGGGTTCGTGCACACAGCCCAGCTTGGAGCGAACGA
CCTACACCGAACTGAGATACCTACAGCGTGAGCATTGAGAAAGCGCCACGCTTCCCGAAGGGAGAAAGGC
GGACAGGTATCCGGTAAGCGGCAGGGTCGGAACAGGAGAGCGCACGAGGGAGCTTCCAGGGGGAAACGCC
TGGTATCTTTATAGTCCTGTCGGGTTTCGCCACCTCTGACTTGAGCGTCGATTTTTGTGATGCTCGTCAG
GGGGGCGGAGCCTATGGAAAAACGCCAGCAACGCGGCCTTTTTACGGTTCCTGGCCTTTTGCTGGCCTTT
TGCTCACATG
Features (pLannotate 1.2.2; 13 found; start..end, strand, type, name):
      1..121     +  rep_origin     RSF ori (fragment): Plasmids containing the RSF 1030 origin of replication can be propagated in E. coli cells that contain additional plasmids with compatible origins.
    123..215     +  CDS            lacI (fragment): lac repressor; lacI; The lac repressor binds to the lac operator to inhibit transcription in E. coli. This inhibition can be relieved by adding lactose or isopropyl-β-D-thiogalactopyranoside (IPTG).
    270..297     -  terminator     rrnB T2 terminator: transcription terminator T2 from the E. coli rrnB gene
    429..472     +  terminator     rrnB T1 terminator: Escherichia coli rrnB; transcription terminator T1 from the E. coli rrnB gene
    519..555     -  CDS            lacZα (fragment): LacZα fragment of β-galactosidase; lacZ fragment
    571..670     +  protein_bind   attL1: mutant version of attL; recombination site for the Gateway® LR reaction LR Clonase™
    676..4116    +  CDS            SCAF4: SCAF4_HUMAN - Also known as KIAA1172 From Homo sapiens (Human).
   4121..4220    -  protein_bind   attL2: mutant version of attL; recombination site for the Gateway® LR reaction LR Clonase™
   4238..4256    -  promoter       T7 promoter: promoter for bacteriophage T7 RNA polymerase
   4446..4469    +  promoter       Pc promoter (fragment): intI1 (promoter lies within the coding sequence); class 1 integron promoter
   4645..4701    +  CDS            GmR (fragment): gentamycin acetyltransferase; aacC1; confers resistance to gentamycin
   4708..5499    +  CDS            SmR: aminoglycoside adenylyltransferase (Murphy, 1985); aadA; confers resistance to spectinomycin and streptomycin
   5592..6180    +  rep_origin     ori: high-copy-number ColE1/pMB1/pBR322/pUC origin of replication
