>Addgene plasmid #122465 | pDONR223 SCAF4_CRISPR resistant | addgene full sequence | sequence record 237971 | Addgene NGS Result
ATTTGTCCTACTCAGGAGAGCGTTCACCGACAAACAACAGATAAAACGAAAGGCCCAGTCTTCCGACTGA
GCCTTTCGTTTTATTTGATGCCTGGCAGTTCCCTACTCTCGCGTTAACGCTAGCATGGATGTTTTCCCAG
TCACGACGTTGTAAAACGACGGCCAGTCTTAAGCTCGGGCCCCAAATAATGATTTTATTTTGACTGATAG
TGACCTGTTCGTTGCAACAAATTGATGAGCAATGCTTTTTTATAATGCCAACTTTGTACAAAAAAGCAGG
CTTCACCATGGACGCCGTCAACGCCTTCAACCAGGAGCTCTTTTCGCTTATGGATATGAAACCTCCCATC
TCTAGAGCCAAGATGATTCTCATCACTAAAGCTGCTATTAAAGCTATTAAGCTTTATAAGCATGTAGTTC
AAATAGTAGAAAAGTTCATCAAAAAGTGTAAACCAGAATACAAGGTTCCGGGATTATATGTAATTGACTC
AATTGTGCGACAGTCTCGTCATCAGTTTGGAACTGATAAAGATGTTTTTGGGCCAAGATTCTCTAAAAAC
ATAACTGCCACATTCCAATATTTATATCTTTGTCCATCTGAAGATAAGAGTAAAATAGTTCGTGTGCTGA
ACCTTTGGCAAAAAAATGGAGTGTTCAAAATTGAAATTATTCAACCTCTTTTGGACATGGCAGCGGGAAC
CAGTAATGCAGCCCCAGTAGCAGAAAATGTTACCAATAATGAAGGCTCACCTCCACCTCCAGTAAAAGTT
TCTTCTGAACCTCCCACACAAGCCACTCCAAACTCCGTGCCTGCAGTTCCTCAATTACCCAGCTCTGATG
CTTTTGCTGCTGTGGCTCAACTCTTCCAAACTACACAGGGCCAACAGCTTCAGCAGATCCTTCAGACTTT
TCAACAGCCTCCAAAACCACAGTCTCCTGCCCTTGACAATGCTGTGATGGCTCAGGTTCAGGCTATCACA
GCTCAGTTAAAGACAACTCCTACACAACCATCTGAACAAAAAGCTGCTTTCCCCCCACCTGAACAGAAAA
CTGCATTTGACAAGAAGTTGCTTGATAGATTTGACTATGATGATGAGCCAGAAGCTGTGGAAGAATCAAA
GAAAGAGGATACCACTGCCGTCACCACGACAGCACCTGCTGCCGCAGTACCCCCTGCACCCACCGCCACC
GTGCCTGCTGCTGCTGCACCCGCTGCTGCCTCTCCTCCTCCTCCACAGGCACCATTTGGCTTTCCTGGAG
ATGGCATGCAGCAGCCTGCTTATACGCAACACCAGAATATGGATCAATTCCAACCTCGTATGATGGGAAT
ACAACAGGATCCAATGCACCATCAGGTTCCACTTCCTCCTAATGGACAAATGCCAGGATTTGGACTTCTT
CCTACACCTCCATTTCCTCCCATGGCTCAGCCTGTGATTCCTCCAACTCCACCAGTGCAGCAGCCTTTCC
AAGCTTCTTTTCAGGCACAAAATGAACCACTTACACAGAAGCCGCATCAGCAGGAAATGGAAGTAGAACA
ACCTTGTATTCAAGAGGTTAAGCGACATATGTCTGATAACAGAAAGTCAAGATCTAGGTCAGCATCCAGG
TCACCAAAAAGGAGGCGATCTAGATCTGGTTCTAGATCTCGAAGGTCTCGGCATCGACGTTCTCGATCTC
GGTCCAGGGATAGACGCCGACATTCTCCCCGATCTCGATCTCAAGAAAGACGGGATCGAGAAAAAGAGAG
AGAACGTCGACAAAAAGGCCTCCCTCAAGTGAAACCGGAAACTGCAAGTGTTTGCAGTACTACCCTCTGG
GTGGGGCAGCTGGACAAAAGAACTACTCAGCAGGATGTTGCCAGTCTCTTGGAAGAGTTTGGTCCAATTG
AATCAATTAATATGATTCCTCCCAGGGGTTGTGCCTATATTGTTATGGTTCATAGGCAAGATGCCTATCG
TGCCCTGCAGAAACTGAGCCGAGGAAACTATAAAGTGAACCAGAAATCCATAAAGATTGCCTGGGCCTTA
AACAAAGGAATAAAGGCAGATTATAAGCAGTATTGGGATGTAGAACTTGGTGTTACTTATATTCCATGGG
ACAAAGTCAAGCCTGAGGAACTGGAGAGTTTTTGTGAAGGAGGAATGTTGGACAGTGACACACTTAACCC
AGATTGGAAAGGAATTCCTAAGAAGCCTGAAAATGAAGTTGCTCAAAATGGAGGTGCTGAAACCTCACAC
ACAGAACCAGTATCACCCATACCTAAACCATTACCTGTGCCTGTCCCTCCTATTCCTGTTCCTGCACCTA
TAACAGTGCCACCTCCACAGGTCCCACCACATCAACCGGGTCCACCTGTAGTTGGTGCTCTCCAGCCGCC
TGCTTTCACGCCTCCTCTGGGAATACCGCCTCCAGGCTTTGGTCCTGGTGTTCCTCCTCCCCCTCCTCCT
CCACCATTTTTGCGCCCAGGATTCAACCCAATGCATTTACCACCAGGTTTTCTGCCTCCTGGACCCCCAC
CTCCTATAACTCCACCAGTATCCATTCCTCCTCCTCACACTCCACCAATAAGCATCCCAAACTCTACTAT
CGCTGGTATAAATGAAGACACTACAAAAGACTTATCTATTGGAAATCCCATTCCAACAGTGGTGTCTGGG
GCTAGAGGAAACGCCGAGTCTGGTGACAGCGTGAAAATGTATGGCTCTGCCGTGCCACCTGCTGCACCCA
CGAATCTGCCCACCCCTCCTGTAACCCAGCCTGTTTCACTTCTTGGCACTCAAGGAGTTGCCCCTGGTCC
TGTAATTGGACTTCAGGCACCATCTACTGGTCTTCTTGGCGCCCGGCCCGGTCTCATCCCACTCCAGCGC
CCTCCAGGAATGCCCCCACCTCACTTACAGCGGTTCCCTTTGATGCCGCCCCGTCCCATGCCACCGCACA
TGATGCACAGAGGCCCACCGCCAGGACCAGGGGGCTTTGCGATGCCTCCACCTCATGGAATGAAAGGTCC
CTTCCCACCGCATGGCCCCTTTGTTAGGCCTGGTGGAATGCCAGGGCTCGGGGGCCCAGGGCCAGGCCCA
GGGGGTCCTGAAGACAGAGACGGAAGGCAACAGCCGCCGCAGCAGCCACAGCAGCAGCCACAGCCGCAGG
CGCCCCAGCAACCACAGCAGCAGCAGCAGCAGCAGCCACCACCATCACAACAGCCTCCACCAACACAGCA
GCAGCCACAGCAGTTTAGAAATGATAACAGGCAGCAGTTCAATTCAGGTAGAGACCAAGAAAGGTTTGGA
AGAAGATCTTTTGGAAATAGGGTGGAAAATGACCGGGAACGGTATGGGAACCGTAATGATGATAGAGATA
ATAGTAACCGTGACAGGAGAGAGTGGGGAAGGAGGAGCCCTGACCGGGACAGGCACAGAGACTTGGAAGA
GAGAAATAGACGCTCTAGTGGGCATCGAGACAGAGAGAGAGATTCTAGAGATAGAGAGTCTCGTAGAGAG
AAGGAAGAAGCCCGAGGAAAGGAAAAGCCTGAGGTGACAGACAGGGCAGGTGGTAACAAAACCGTTGAAC
CTCCCATTAGCCAAGTGGGAAATGTAGACACTGCTTCAGAACTTGAGAAGGGGGTGTCTGAGGCTGCAGT
CCTAAAGCCTTCTGAAGAGTTACCTGCTGAGGCTACCTCATCCGTTGAACCCGAAAAGGATTCTGGCTCA
GCAGCAGAGGCTCCTCGTTAAAACCCAGCTTTCTTGTACAAAGTTGGCATTATAAGAAAGCATTGCTTAT
CAATTTGTTGCAACGAACAGGTCACTATCAGTCAAAATAAAATCATTATTTGCCATCCAGCTGATATCCC
CTATAGTGAGTCGTATTACATGGTCATAGCTGTTTCCTGGCAGCTCTGGCCCGTGTCTCAAAATCTCTGA
TGTTACATTGCACAAGATAAAAATATATCATCATGCCTCCTCTAGACCAGCCAGGACAGAAATGCCTCGA
CTTCGCTGCTACCCAAGGTTGCCGGGTGACGCACACCGTGGAAACGGATGAAGGCACGAACCCAGTGGAC
ATAAGCCTGTTCGGTTCGTAAGCTGTAATGCAAGTAGCGTATGCGCTCACGCAACTGGTCCAGAACCTTG
ACCGAACGCAGCGGTGGTAACGGCGCAGTGGCGGTTTTCATGGCTTGTTATGACTGTTTTTTTGGGGTAC
AGTCTATGCCTCGGGCATCCAAGCAGCAAGCGCGTTACGCCGTGGGTCGATGTTTGATGTTATGGAGCAG
CAACGATGTTACGCAGCAGGGCAGTCGCCCTAAAACAAAGTTAAACATTATGAGGGAAGCGGTGATCGCC
GAAGTATCGACTCAACTATCAGAGGTAGTTGGCGTCATCGAGCGCCATCTCGAACCGACGTTGCTGGCCG
TACATTTGTACGGCTCCGCAGTGGATGGCGGCCTGAAGCCACACAGTGATATTGATTTGCTGGTTACGGT
GACCGTAAGGCTTGATGAAACAACGCGGCGAGCTTTGATCAACGACCTTTTGGAAACTTCGGCTTCCCCT
GGAGAGAGCGAGATTCTCCGCGCTGTAGAAGTCACCATTGTTGTGCACGACGACATCATTCCGTGGCGTT
ATCCAGCTAAGCGCGAACTGCAATTTGGAGAATGGCAGCGCAATGACATTCTTGCAGGTATCTTCGAGCC
AGCCACGATCGACATTGATCTGGCTATCTTGCTGACAAAAGCAAGAGAACATAGCGTTGCCTTGGTAGGT
CCAGCGGCGGAGGAACTCTTTGATCCGGTTCCTGAACAGGATCTATTTGAGGCGCTAAATGAAACCTTAA
CGCTATGGAACTCGCCGCCCGACTGGGCTGGCGATGAGCGAAATGTAGTGCTTACGTTGTCCCGCATTTG
GTACAGCGCAGTAACCGGCAAAATCGCGCCGAAGGATGTCGCTGCCGACTGGGCAATGGAGCGCCTGCCG
GCCCAGTATCAGCCCGTCATACTTGAAGCTAGACAGGCTTATCTTGGACAAGAAGAAGATCGCTTGGCCT
CGCGCGCAGATCAGTTGGAAGAATTTGTCCACTACGTGAAAGGCGAGATCACCAAGGTAGTCGGCAAATA
ACCCTCGAGCCACCCATGACCAAAATCCCTTAACGTGAGTTACGCGTCGTTCCACTGAGCGTCAGACCCC
GTAGAAAAGATCAAAGGATCTTCTTGAGATCCTTTTTTTCTGCGCGTAATCTGCTGCTTGCAAACAAAAA
AACCACCGCTACCAGCGGTGGTTTGTTTGCCGGATCAAGAGCTACCAACTCTTTTTCCGAAGGTAACTGG
CTTCAGCAGAGCGCAGATACCAAATACTGTTCTTCTAGTGTAGCCGTAGTTAGGCCACCACTTCAAGAAC
TCTGTAGCACCGCCTACATACCTCGCTCTGCTAATCCTGTTACCAGTGGCTGCTGCCAGTGGCGATAAGT
CGTGTCTTACCGGGTTGGACTCAAGACGATAGTTACCGGATAAGGCGCAGCGGTCGGGCTGAACGGGGGG
TTCGTGCACACAGCCCAGCTTGGAGCGAACGACCTACACCGAACTGAGATACCTACAGCGTGAGCTATGA
GAAAGCGCCACGCTTCCCGAAGGGAGAAAGGCGGACAGGTATCCGGTAAGCGGCAGGGTCGGAACAGGAG
AGCGCACGAGGGAGCTTCCAGGGGGAAACGCCTGGTATCTTTATAGTCCTGTCGGGTTTCGCCACCTCTG
ACTTGAGCGTCGATTTTTGTGATGCTCGTCAGGGGGGCGGAGCCTATGGAAAAACGCCAGCAACGCGGCC
TTTTTACGGTTCCTGGCCTTTTGCTGGCCTTTTGCTCACATGTTCTTTCCTGCGTTATCCCCTGATTCTG
TGGATAACCGTATTACCGCCTTTGAGTGAGCTGATACCGCTCGCCGCAGCCGAACGACCGAGCGCAGCGA
GTCAGTGAGCGAGGAAGCGGAAGAGCGCCCAATACGCAAACCGCCTCTCCCCGCGCGTTGGCCGATTCAT
TAATGCAGCTGGCACGACAGGTTTCCCGACTGGAAAGCGGGCAGTGAGCGCAACGCAATTAATACGCGTA
CCGCTAGCCAGGAAGAGTTTGTAGAAACGCAAAAAGGCCATCCGTCAGGATGGCCTTCTGCTTAGTTTGA
TGCCTGGCAGTTTATGGCGGGCGTCCTGCCCGCCACCCTCCGGGCCGTTGCTTCACAACGTTCAAATCCG
CTCCCGGCGG
Features (pLannotate 1.2.2; 12 found; start..end, strand, type, name):
     41..84      +  terminator     rrnB T1 terminator: Escherichia coli rrnB; transcription terminator T1 from the E. coli rrnB gene
    131..167     -  CDS            lacZα (fragment): LacZα fragment of β-galactosidase; lacZ fragment
    183..282     +  protein_bind   attL1: mutant version of attL; recombination site for the Gateway® LR reaction LR Clonase™
    288..3728    +  CDS            SCAF4: SCAF4_HUMAN - Also known as KIAA1172 From Homo sapiens (Human).
   3733..3832    -  protein_bind   attL2: mutant version of attL; recombination site for the Gateway® LR reaction LR Clonase™
   3850..3868    -  promoter       T7 promoter: promoter for bacteriophage T7 RNA polymerase
   4058..4081    +  promoter       Pc promoter (fragment): intI1 (promoter lies within the coding sequence); class 1 integron promoter
   4257..4313    +  CDS            GmR (fragment): gentamycin acetyltransferase; aacC1; confers resistance to gentamycin
   4320..5111    +  CDS            SmR: aminoglycoside adenylyltransferase (Murphy, 1985); aadA; confers resistance to spectinomycin and streptomycin
   5204..5792    +  rep_origin     ori: high-copy-number ColE1/pMB1/pBR322/pUC origin of replication
   5975..6067    +  CDS            lacI (fragment): lac repressor; lacI; The lac repressor binds to the lac operator to inhibit transcription in E. coli. This inhibition can be relieved by adding lactose or isopropyl-β-D-thiogalactopyranoside (IPTG).
   6122..6149    -  terminator     rrnB T2 terminator: transcription terminator T2 from the E. coli rrnB gene
