[The description below was written by a language model from this plasmid's Addgene catalogue record and pLannotate feature annotations shown in this document.]
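Description:
pDONR223 SCAF4_CRISPR resistant is a Gateway entry clone built on the pDONR223 backbone and carrying the human SCAF4 coding sequence (also known as SFRS15 or SRA4). It is a 6,240 bp bacterial cloning plasmid, of which about 3.4 kb is insert. It is propagated in E. coli from a high-copy ColE1/pUC-type origin and selected through the aadA (SmR) gene, which confers spectinomycin and streptomycin resistance. The annotation places a class 1 integron Pc promoter fragment and a short gentamicin-resistance gene remnant just upstream of this marker. Small lacZα and lacI fragments, and an RSF ori fragment called in one of the two records, appear to be backbone remnants rather than functional parts.

The SCAF4 open reading frame sits between attL1 and attL2 sites, so an LR Clonase reaction can move it in a defined orientation into any attR-containing destination vector. The entry clone has no promoter positioned to express the insert. The only T7 promoter lies outside attL2 on the opposite strand, and rrnB T1 and T2 terminators upstream of attL1 insulate the cassette from read-through transcription. No epitope tags or reporters are annotated. The insert carries synonymous mutations that leave the protein sequence unchanged but disrupt recognition by the guide RNAs used in the associated study of SCAF4 and SCAF8 as mRNA anti-terminator proteins. This design fits re-expression or rescue of SCAF4 in cells where the endogenous gene is targeted by CRISPR, although the record states the purpose only as a donor for Gateway cloning. The depositor and sequencing-derived records are the same length and show the same feature order, differing only in their start coordinate.
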