Addgene plasmid #122465: pDONR223 SCAF4_CRISPR resistant
Purpose: pDONR for Gateway cloning
Depositing lab: Jesper Svejstrup. Depositing organization: Francis Crick Institute. Publication: SCAF4 and SCAF8, mRNA Anti-Terminator Proteins. Gregersen LH, Mitter R, Ugalde AP, Nojima T, Proudfoot NJ, Agami R, Stewart A, Svejstrup JQ. Cell. 2019 May 10. pii: S0092-8674(19)30457-X. doi: 10.1016/j.cell.2019.04.038. PubMed 31104839.
Backbone
  Vector backbone: pDONR223
  Backbone size w/o insert (bp): 2796
  Total vector size (bp): 6240
  Vector type: Gateway cloning
Growth in bacteria
  Bacterial resistance: Spectinomycin, 50 μg/mL
  Growth temperature: 37°C
  Growth strain: DH5alpha
  Copy number: High Copy
Gene/Insert
  Gene/Insert name: SCAF4 CRISPR resistant
  Species: H. sapiens (human)
  Insert size (bp): 3444
  Mutation: Synonymous mutations conferring resistance to gRNAs described in Gregersen et al.
  GenBank ID: NM_020706.2
  Entrez Gene: SCAF4 (a.k.a. SFRS15, SRA4)
  Cloning method: Gateway Cloning
  Sequencing primers: 5′ M13 forward; 3′ M13 reverse
Terms and licenses: Academic/Nonprofit Terms; Industry Terms: Not Available to Industry
How to cite: pDONR223 SCAF4_CRISPR resistant was a gift from Jesper Svejstrup (Addgene plasmid # 122465 ; http://n2t.net/addgene:122465 ; RRID:Addgene_122465)
